Addgene plasmid #178460: pH6-mNeon
Purpose: The mNeonGreen fluorescent protein with an N-terminal 6xHis-tag in pET28a.
Depositing lab: Siegfried Musser. Depositing organization: Texas A&M Health Science Center. Publication: Oligomerization state of the functional bacterial twin-arginine translocation (Tat) receptor complex. Sharma A, Chowdhury R, Musser SM. Commun Biol. 2022 Sep 19;5(1):988. doi: 10.1038/s42003-022-03952-2. PubMed 36123532.
Backbone
  Vector backbone: pET28a
  Backbone manufacturer: Novagen
  Backbone size w/o insert (bp): 5303
  Total vector size (bp): 6014
  Vector type: Bacterial Expression
Growth in bacteria
  Bacterial resistance: Kanamycin, 50 μg/mL
  Growth temperature: 37°C
  Growth strain: DH5alpha
  Copy number: High Copy
Gene/Insert
  Gene/Insert name: mNeonGreen
  Species: Branchiostoma lanceolatum
  Insert size (bp): 711
  GenBank ID: KC295282.1
  Promoter: T7
  Tag / fusion protein: 6xHis (N terminal on insert)
  Cloning method: Restriction Enzyme; 5′ cloning site SpeI (not destroyed); 3′ cloning site BamHI (not destroyed)
  Sequencing primers: 5′ taatacgactcactatagg; 3′ ggccccaaggggttatgc
Resource information
  A portion of this plasmid was derived from a plasmid made by: Addgene #69146
Terms and licenses: Academic/Nonprofit Terms; Industry Terms: Not Available to Industry
Depositor comments: The mNeonGreen coding sequence was PCR amplified from L40C-CRISPR.EFS.mNeon (Addgene #69146) and inserted into the vector fragment of pET28a_mScarlet (Addgene #178543) digested with SpeI and BamHI.
How to cite: pH6-mNeon was a gift from Siegfried Musser (Addgene plasmid # 178460 ; http://n2t.net/addgene:178460 ; RRID:Addgene_178460)
