[The description below was written by a language model from this plasmid's Addgene catalogue record and pLannotate feature annotations shown in this document.]
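Description:
pH6-mNeon is a bacterial expression plasmid built on the Novagen pET28a backbone that produces the green/yellow fluorescent protein mNeonGreen (derived from Branchiostoma lanceolatum) with an N-terminal 6xHis tag. The roughly 6 kb plasmid is selected with kanamycin through an aminoglycoside phosphotransferase gene and replicates from a ColE1/pMB1-type origin. The catalogue lists it as high copy, although the feature table also shows the rop gene and bom region typical of pBR322-derived pET vectors, which normally moderate copy number. An f1 origin is present as well, and short tetracycline-resistance fragments and a predicted E. coli ORF appear to be backbone remnants rather than functional parts.

The expression cassette follows the standard pET arrangement. A T7 promoter is immediately followed by a lac operator and the strong T7 gene 10 ribosome binding site, and a T7 terminator lies downstream. The plasmid also carries lacI under its own promoter. Transcription therefore requires a host supplying T7 RNA polymerase and is repressed until relieved by IPTG or lactose. An 18-bp annotation just upstream of mNeonGreen, labelled as a fragment of a composite tag, corresponds to the N-terminal 6xHis sequence. The 711-bp insert was PCR-amplified from a lentiviral CRISPR plasmid and cloned between SpeI and BamHI sites into the vector fragment of a related pET28a mScarlet construct. A second His-coding stretch annotated downstream of the insert is probably the backbone's C-terminal tag region. The record describes only an N-terminal tag, so it is presumably not translated, though this is not stated outright.

The construct suits overexpression and nickel-affinity purification of recombinant mNeonGreen. The associated publication concerns the oligomeric state of the bacterial Tat receptor complex, but the protein's precise role in that study is not recorded.
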