Features (pLannotate 1.2.2; 20 found; start..end, strand, type, name):
     12..440     +  rep_origin     f1 ori (sequence partly withheld): f1 bacteriophage origin of replication; arrow indicates direction of (+) strand synthesis
    493..550     +  promoter       AmpR promoter (fragment): bla
    559..1374    -  CDS            KanR: aminoglycoside phosphotransferase; aph(3')-Ia; confers resistance to kanamycin in bacteria or G418 (Geneticin®) in eukaryotes
   1496..2084    +  rep_origin     ori: high-copy-number ColE1/pMB1/pBR322/pUC origin of replication
   2270..2409    -  misc_feature   bom: basis of mobility region from pBR322
   2511..2702    -  CDS            rop: Rop protein, which maintains plasmids at low copy number; rop
   2719..3099    +  CDS            YPB1_ECOLX: Protein predicted: Swiss-Prot protein existence level 4. From Escherichia coli.
   3171..3462    -  CDS            TcR (fragment): tetracycline efflux protein; tet; confers resistance to tetracycline
   3477..3498    -  protein_bind   CAP binding site: CAP binding activates transcription in the presence of cAMP. E. coli catabolite activator protein
   3511..4593    -  CDS            lacI: lac repressor; lacI; The lac repressor binds to the lac operator to inhibit transcription in E. coli. This inhibition can be relieved by adding lactose or isopropyl-β-D-thiogalactopyranoside (IPTG).
   4594..4671    -  promoter       lacI promoter: lacI
   4679..4958    -  CDS            TcR (fragment): tetracycline efflux protein; tet; confers resistance to tetracycline
   4980..4998    +  promoter       T7 promoter: promoter for bacteriophage T7 RNA polymerase
   4999..5023    +  protein_bind   lac operator: The lac repressor binds to the lac operator to inhibit transcription in E. coli. This inhibition can be relieved by adding lactose or isopropyl-β-D-thiogalactopyranoside (IPTG). lac repressor encoded by lacI
   5038..5060    +  RBS            RBS: efficient ribosome binding site from bacteriophage T7 gene 10 (Olins and Rangwala, 1989)
   5073..5090    +  CDS            capTEV™ (fragment): composite tag for in vivo biotinylation, TEV protease cleavage, and 6xHis tagging
   5097..5804    +  CDS            mNeonGreen: mNeonGreen is a basic (constitutively fluorescent) green/yellow fluorescent protein published in 2013, derived from Branchiostoma lanceolatum. It is reported to be a very rapidly-maturing monomer with moderate acid sensitivity.
   5854..5871    +  CDS            9xHis (fragment): 9xHis affinity tag
   5881..5930    +  CDS            SET1 (fragment): solubility-enhancement tag derived from T7 phage gene 10B
   5938..5985    +  terminator     T7 terminator: transcription terminator for bacteriophage T7 RNA polymerase
>Addgene plasmid #178460 | pH6-mNeon | addgene full sequence | sequence record 392810 | Addgene NGS Result
TGGCGAATGGG
[124 nt withheld, positions 12-135]
C
[91 nt withheld, positions 137-227]
A
[49 nt withheld, positions 229-277]
CCTTTGACGTTGGAGTCCACGTTCTTT
[37 nt withheld, positions 305-341]
ACCCTATCTCGGTCTATTCTTTTGATTTATAAGGGATTTTGCCGATTTCGGCCTATTGGTTAAAAAATGA
GCTGATTTAACAAAAATTTAACGCGAATTTTAACAAAATATTAACGCTTACAATTTAGGTGGCACTTTTC
GGGGAAATGTGCGCGGAACCCCTATTTGTTTATTTTTCTAAATACATTCAAATATGTATCCGCTCATGAA
TTAATTCTTAGAAAAACTCATCGAGCATCAAATGAAACTGCAATTTATTCATATCAGGATTATCAATACC
ATATTTTTGAAAAAGCCGTTTCTGTAATGAAGGAGAAAACTCACCGAGGCAGTTCCATAGGATGGCAAGA
TCCTGGTATCGGTCTGCGATTCCGACTCGTCCAACATCAATACAACCTATTAATTTCCCCTCGTCAAAAA
TAAGGTTATCAAGTGAGAAATCACCATGAGTGACGACTGAATCCGGTGAGAATGGCAAAAGTTTATGCAT
TTCTTTCCAGACTTGTTCAACAGGCCAGCCATTACGCTCGTCATCAAAATCACTCGCATCAACCAAACCG
TTATTCATTCGTGATTGCGCCTGAGCGAGACGAAATACGCGATCGCTGTTAAAAGGACAATTACAAACAG
GAATCGAATGCAACCGGCGCAGGAACACTGCCAGCGCATCAACAATATTTTCACCTGAATCAGGATATTC
TTCTAATACCTGGAATGCTGTTTTCCCGGGGATCGCAGTGGTGAGTAACCATGCATCATCAGGAGTACGG
ATAAAATGCTTGATGGTCGGAAGAGGCATAAATTCCGTCAGCCAGTTTAGTCTGACCATCTCATCTGTAA
CATCATTGGCAACGCTACCTTTGCCATGTTTCAGAAACAACTCTGGCGCATCGGGCTTCCCATACAATCG
ATAGATTGTCGCACCTGATTGCCCGACATTATCGCGAGCCCATTTATACCCATATAAATCAGCATCCATG
TTGGAATTTAATCGCGGCCTAGAGCAAGACGTTTCCCGTTGAATATGGCTCATAACACCCCTTGTATTAC
TGTTTATGTAAGCAGACAGTTTTATTGTTCATGACCAAAATCCCTTAACGTGAGTTTTCGTTCCACTGAG
CGTCAGACCCCGTAGAAAAGATCAAAGGATCTTCTTGAGATCCTTTTTTTCTGCGCGTAATCTGCTGCTT
GCAAACAAAAAAACCACCGCTACCAGCGGTGGTTTGTTTGCCGGATCAAGAGCTACCAACTCTTTTTCCG
AAGGTAACTGGCTTCAGCAGAGCGCAGATACCAAATACTGTCCTTCTAGTGTAGCCGTAGTTAGGCCACC
ACTTCAAGAACTCTGTAGCACCGCCTACATACCTCGCTCTGCTAATCCTGTTACCAGTGGCTGCTGCCAG
TGGCGATAAGTCGTGTCTTACCGGGTTGGACTCAAGACGATAGTTACCGGATAAGGCGCAGCGGTCGGGC
TGAACGGGGGGTTCGTGCACACAGCCCAGCTTGGAGCGAACGACCTACACCGAACTGAGATACCTACAGC
GTGAGCTATGAGAAAGCGCCACGCTTCCCGAAGGGAGAAAGGCGGACAGGTATCCGGTAAGCGGCAGGGT
CGGAACAGGAGAGCGCACGAGGGAGCTTCCAGGGGGAAACGCCTGGTATCTTTATAGTCCTGTCGGGTTT
CGCCACCTCTGACTTGAGCGTCGATTTTTGTGATGCTCGTCAGGGGGGCGGAGCCTATGGAAAAACGCCA
GCAACGCGGCCTTTTTACGGTTCCTGGCCTTTTGCTGGCCTTTTGCTCACATGTTCTTTCCTGCGTTATC
CCCTGATTCTGTGGATAACCGTATTACCGCCTTTGAGTGAGCTGATACCGCTCGCCGCAGCCGAACGACC
GAGCGCAGCGAGTCAGTGAGCGAGGAAGCGGAAGAGCGCCTGATGCGGTATTTTCTCCTTACGCATCTGT
GCGGTATTTCACACCGCAATGGTGCACTCTCAGTACAATCTGCTCTGATGCCGCATAGTTAAGCCAGTAT
ACACTCCGCTATCGCTACGTGACTGGGTCATGGCTGCGCCCCGACACCCGCCAACACCCGCTGACGCGCC
CTGACGGGCTTGTCTGCTCCCGGCATCCGCTTACAGACAAGCTGTGACCGTCTCCGGGAGCTGCATGTGT
CAGAGGTTTTCACCGTCATCACCGAAACGCGCGAGGCAGCTGCGGTAAAGCTCATCAGCGTGGTCGTGAA
GCGATTCACAGATGTCTGCCTGTTCATCCGCGTCCAGCTCGTTGAGTTTCTCCAGAAGCGTTAATGTCTG
GCTTCTGATAAAGCGGGCCATGTTAAGGGCGGTTTTTTCCTGTTTGGTCACTGATGCCTCCGTGTAAGGG
GGATTTCTGTTCATGGGGGTAATGATACCGATGAAACGAGAGAGGATGCTCACGATACGGGTTACTGATG
ATGAACATGCCCGGTTACTGGAACGTTGTGAGGGTAAACAACTGGCGGTATGGATGCGGCGGGACCAGAG
AAAAATCACTCAGGGTCAATGCCAGCGCTTCGTTAATACAGATGTAGGTGTTCCACAGGGTAGCCAGCAG
CATCCTGCGATGCAGATCCGGAACATAATGGTGCAGGGCGCTGACTTCCGCGTTTCCAGACTTTACGAAA
CACGGAAACCGAAGACCATTCATGTTGTTGCTCAGGTCGCAGACGTTTTGCAGCAGCAGTCGCTTCACGT
TCGCTCGCGTATCGGTGATTCATTCTGCTAACCAGTAAGGCAACCCCGCCAGCCTAGCCGGGTCCTCAAC
GACAGGAGCACGATCATGCGCACCCGTGGGGCCGCCATGCCGGCGATAATGGCCTGCTTCTCGCCGAAAC
GTTTGGTGGCGGGACCAGTGACGAAGGCTTGAGCGAGGGCGTGCAAGATTCCGAATACCGCAAGCGACAG
GCCGATCATCGTCGCGCTCCAGCGAAAGCGGTCCTCGCCGAAAATGACCCAGAGCGCTGCCGGCACCTGT
CCTACGAGTTGCATGATAAAGAAGACAGTCATAAGTGCGGCGACGATAGTCATGCCCCGCGCCCACCGGA
AGGAGCTGACTGGGTTGAAGGCTCTCAAGGGCATCGGTCGAGATCCCGGTGCCTAATGAGTGAGCTAACT
TACATTAATTGCGTTGCGCTCACTGCCCGCTTTCCAGTCGGGAAACCTGTCGTGCCAGCTGCATTAATGA
ATCGGCCAACGCGCGGGGAGAGGCGGTTTGCGTATTGGGCGCCAGGGTGGTTTTTCTTTTCACCAGTGAG
ACGGGCAACAGCTGATTGCCCTTCACCGCCTGGCCCTGAGAGAGTTGCAGCAAGCGGTCCACGCTGGTTT
GCCCCAGCAGGCGAAAATCCTGTTTGATGGTGGTTAACGGCGGGATATAACATGAGCTGTCTTCGGTATC
GTCGTATCCCACTACCGAGATATCCGCACCAACGCGCAGCCCGGACTCGGTAATGGCGCGCATTGCGCCC
AGCGCCATCTGATCGTTGGCAACCAGCATCGCAGTGGGAACGATGCCCTCATTCAGCATTTGCATGGTTT
GTTGAAAACCGGACATGGCACTCCAGTCGCCTTCCCGTTCCGCTATCGGCTGAATTTGATTGCGAGTGAG
ATATTTATGCCAGCCAGCCAGACGCAGACGCGCCGAGACAGAACTTAATGGGCCCGCTAACAGCGCGATT
TGCTGGTGACCCAATGCGACCAGATGCTCCACGCCCAGTCGCGTACCGTCTTCATGGGAGAAAATAATAC
TGTTGATGGGTGTCTGGTCAGAGACATCAAGAAATAACGCCGGAACATTAGTGCAGGCAGCTTCCACAGC
AATGGCATCCTGGTCATCCAGCGGATAGTTAATGATCAGCCCACTGACGCGTTGCGCGAGAAGATTGTGC
ACCGCCGCTTTACAGGCTTCGACGCCGCTTCGTTCTACCATCGACACCACCACGCTGGCACCCAGTTGAT
CGGCGCGAGATTTAATCGCCGCGACAATTTGCGACGGCGCGTGCAGGGCCAGACTGGAGGTGGCAACGCC
AATCAGCAACGACTGTTTGCCCGCCAGTTGTTGTGCCACGCGGTTGGGAATGTAATTCAGCTCCGCCATC
GCCGCTTCCACTTTTTCCCGCGTTTTCGCAGAAACGTGGCTGGCCTGGTTCACCACGCGGGAAACGGTCT
GATAAGAGACACCGGCATACTCTGCGACATCGTATAACGTTACTGGTTTCACATTCACCACCCTGAATTG
ACTCTCTTCCGGGCGCTATCATGCCATACCGCGAAAGGTTTTGCGCCATTCGATGGTGTCCGGGATCTCG
ACGCTCTCCCTTATGCGACTCCTGCATTAGGAAGCAGCCCAGTAGTAGGTTGAGGCCGTTGAGCACCGCC
GCCGCAAGGAATGGTGCATGCAAGGAGATGGCGCCCAACAGTCCCCCGGCCACGGGGCCTGCCACCATAC
CCACGCCGAAACAAGCGCTCATGAGCCCGAAGTGGCGAGCCCGATCTTCCCCATCGGTGATGTCGGCGAT
ATAGGCGCCAGCAACCGCACCTGTGGCGCCGGTGATGCCGGCCACGATGCGTCCGGCGTAGAGGATCGAG
ATCTCGATCCCGCGAAATTAATACGACTCACTATAGGGGAATTGTGAGCGGATAACAATTCCCCTCTAGA
AATAATTTTGTTTAACTTTAAGAAGGAGATATACCATGGGTCATCATCATCATCATCATACTAGTATGGT
GTCCAAGGGCGAAGAGGACAACATGGCCAGCCTGCCTGCCACCCACGAGCTGCACATCTTCGGCAGCATC
AACGGCGTGGACTTCGACATGGTGGGACAGGGCACCGGCAACCCCAACGACGGCTACGAGGAACTGAACC
TGAAGTCCACAAAGGGCGACCTGCAGTTCAGCCCCTGGATTCTGGTGCCCCACATCGGCTACGGCTTCCA
CCAGTACCTGCCCTACCCCGACGGCATGAGCCCTTTCCAAGCCGCCATGGTGGATGGCAGCGGCTACCAG
GTGCACCGGACCATGCAGTTTGAGGACGGCGCCAGCCTGACCGTGAACTACAGGTACACATACGAGGGCA
GCCACATCAAGGGCGAGGCCCAAGTGAAGGGCACAGGCTTTCCAGCCGACGGCCCCGTGATGACCAATAG
CCTGACAGCCGCCGACTGGTGCAGAAGCAAGAAAACCTACCCCAATGACAAGACCATCATCAGCACCTTC
AAGTGGTCCTACACCACCGGCAATGGCAAGCGGTACAGAAGCACCGCCCGGACCACCTACACCTTCGCCA
AACCCATGGCCGCCAACTACCTGAAGAACCAGCCTATGTACGTGTTCCGCAAGACCGAGCTGAAGCACTC
CAAGACAGAACTGAACTTCAAAGAGTGGCAGAAAGCCTTCACCGACGTGATGGGCATGGACGAGCTGTAC
AAGTGAGGATCCGAATTCGAGCTCCGTCGACAAGCTTGCGGCCGCACTCGAGCACCACCACCACCACCAC
TGAGATCCGGCTGCTAACAAAGCCCGAAAGGAAGCTGAGTTGGCTGCTGCCACCGCTGAGCAATAACTAG
CATAACCCCTTGGGGCCTCTAAACGGGTCTTGAGGGGTTTTTTGCTGAAAGGAGGAACTATATCCGGAT
